>Addgene plasmid #164994 | CRISPR_TRBC | addgene full sequence | sequence record 370616 | Addgene NGS Result
TTAATGTAGTCTTATGCAATACTCTTGTAGTCTTGCAACATGGTAACGATGAGTTAGCAACATGCCTTAC
AAGGAGAGAAAAAGCACCGTGCATGCCGATTGGTGGAAGTAAGGTGGTACGATCGTGCCTTATTAGGAAG
GCAACAGACGGGTCTGACATGGATTGGACGAACCACTGAATTGCCGCATTGCAGAGATATTGTATTTAAG
TGCCTAGCTCGATACATAAACGGGTCTCTCTGGTTAGACCAGATCTGAGCCTGGGAGCTCTCTGGCTAAC
TAGGGAACCCACTGCTTAAGCCTCAATAAAGCTTGCCTTGAGTGCTTCAAGTAGTGTGTGCCCGTCTGTT
GTGTGACTCTGGTAACTAGAGATCCCTCAGACCCTTTTAGTCAGTGTGGAAAATCTCTAGCAGTGGCGCC
CGAACAGGGACTTGAAAGCGAAAGGGAAACCAGAGGAGCTCTCTCGACGCAGGACTCGGCTTGCTGAAGC
GCGCACGGCAAGAGGCGAGGGGCGGCGACTGGTGAGTACGCCAAAAATTTTGACTAGCGGAGGCTAGAAG
GAGAGAGATGGGTGCGAGAGCGTCAGTATTAAGCGGGGGAGAATTAGATCGCGATGGGAAAAAATTCGGT
TAAGGCCAGGGGGAAAGAAAAAATATAAATTAAAACATATAGTATGGGCAAGCAGGGAGCTAGAACGATT
CGCAGTTAATCCTGGCCTGTTAGAAACATCAGAAGGCTGTAGACAAATACTGGGACAGCTACAACCATCC
CTTCAGACAGGATCAGAAGAACTTAGATCATTATATAATACAGTAGCAACCCTCTATTGTGTGCATCAAA
GGATAGAGATAAAAGACACCAAGGAAGCTTTAGACAAGATAGAGGAAGAGCAAAACAAAAGTAAGACCAC
CGCACAGCAAGCGGCCGCTGATCTTCAGACCTGGAGGAGGAGATATGAGGGACAATTGGAGAAGTGAATT
ATATAAATATAAAGTAGTAAAAATTGAACCATTAGGAGTAGCACCCACCAAGGCAAAGAGAAGAGTGGTG
CAGAGAGAAAAAAGAGCAGTGGGAATAGGAGCTTTGTTCCTTGGGTTCTTGGGAGCAGCAGGAAGCACTA
TGGGCGCAGCGTCAATGACGCTGACGGTACAGGCCAGACAATTATTGTCTGGTATAGTGCAGCAGCAGAA
CAATTTGCTGAGGGCTATTGAGGCGCAACAGCATCTGTTGCAACTCACAGTCTGGGGCATCAAGCAGCTC
CAGGCAAGAATCCTGGCTGTGGAAAGATACCTAAAGGATCAACAGCTCCTGGGGATTTGGGGTTGCTCTG
GAAAACTCATTTGCACCACTGCTGTGCCTTGGAATGCTAGTTGGAGTAATAAATCTCTGGAACAGATTTG
GAATCACACGACCTGGATGGAGTGGGACAGAGAAATTAACAATTACACAAGCTTAATACACTCCTTAATT
GAAGAATCGCAAAACCAGCAAGAAAAGAATGAACAAGAATTATTGGAATTAGATAAATGGGCAAGTTTGT
GGAATTGGTTTAACATAACAAATTGGCTGTGGTATATAAAATTATTCATAATGATAGTAGGAGGCTTGGT
AGGTTTAAGAATAGTTTTTGCTGTACTTTCTATAGTGAATAGAGTTAGGCAGGGATATTCACCATTATCG
TTTCAGACCCACCTCCCAACCCCGAGGGGACCCAGAGAGGGCCTATTTCCCATGATTCCTTCATATTTGC
ATATACGATACAAGGCTGTTAGAGAGATAATTAGAATTAATTTGACTGTAAACACAAAGATATTAGTACA
AAATACGTGACGTAGAAAGTAATAATTTCTTGGGTAGTTTGCAGTTTTAAAATTATGTTTTAAAATGGAC
TATCATATGCTTACCGTAACTTGAAAGTATTTCGATTTCTTGGCTTTATATATCTTGTGGAAAGGACGAA
ACACCGCGTAGAACTGGACTTGACAGGTTTTAGAGCTAGAAATAGCAAGTTAAAATAAGGCTAGTCCGTT
ATCAACTTGAAAAAGTGGCACCGAGTCGGTGCTTTTTTGAATTCTAGATCTTGAGACAAATGGCAGTATT
CATCCACAATTTTAAAAGAAAAGGGGGGATTGGGGGGTACAGTGCAGGGGAAAGAATAGTAGACATAATA
GCAACAGACATACAAACTAAAGAATTACAAAAACAAATTACAAAAATTCAAAATTTTCGGGTTTATTACA
GGGACAGCAGAGATCCACTTTGGCGCCGGCTCGAGTGGCTCCGGTGCCCGTCAGTGGGCAGAGCGCACAT
CGCCCACAGTCCCCGAGAAGTTGGGGGGAGGGGTCGGCAATTGAACCGGTGCCTAGAGAAGGTGGCGCGG
GGTAAACTGGGAAAGTGATGTCGTGTACTGGCTCCGCCTTTTTCCCGAGGGTGGGGGAGAACCGTATATA
AGTGCAGTAGTCGCCGTGAACGTTCTTTTTCGCAACGGGTTTGCCGCCAGAACACAGGTGTCGTGACGCG
GGATCCGCCACCATGGATTACAAAGACGATGACGATAAGATGGCCCCAAAGAAGAAGCGGAAGGTCGGTA
TCCACGGAGTCCCAGCAGCCGACAAGAAGTACAGCATCGGCCTGGACATCGGCACCAACTCTGTGGGCTG
GGCCGTGATCACCGACGAGTACAAGGTGCCCAGCAAGAAATTCAAGGTGCTGGGCAACACCGACCGGCAC
AGCATCAAGAAGAACCTGATCGGAGCCCTGCTGTTCGACAGCGGCGAAACAGCCGAGGCCACCCGGCTGA
AGAGAACCGCCAGAAGAAGATACACCAGACGGAAGAACCGGATCTGCTATCTGCAAGAGATCTTCAGCAA
CGAGATGGCCAAGGTGGACGACAGCTTCTTCCACAGACTGGAAGAGTCCTTCCTGGTGGAAGAGGATAAG
AAGCACGAGCGGCACCCCATCTTCGGCAACATCGTGGACGAGGTGGCCTACCACGAGAAGTACCCCACCA
TCTACCACCTGAGAAAGAAACTGGTGGACAGCACCGACAAGGCCGACCTGCGGCTGATCTATCTGGCCCT
GGCCCACATGATCAAGTTCCGGGGCCACTTCCTGATCGAGGGCGACCTGAACCCCGACAACAGCGACGTG
GACAAGCTGTTCATCCAGCTGGTGCAGACCTACAACCAGCTGTTCGAGGAAAACCCCATCAACGCCAGCG
GCGTGGACGCCAAGGCCATCCTGTCTGCCAGACTGAGCAAGAGCAGACGGCTGGAAAATCTGATCGCCCA
GCTGCCCGGCGAGAAGAAGAATGGCCTGTTCGGAAACCTGATTGCCCTGAGCCTGGGCCTGACCCCCAAC
TTCAAGAGCAACTTCGACCTGGCCGAGGATGCCAAACTGCAGCTGAGCAAGGACACCTACGACGACGACC
TGGACAACCTGCTGGCCCAGATCGGCGACCAGTACGCCGACCTGTTTCTGGCCGCCAAGAACCTGTCCGA
CGCCATCCTGCTGAGCGACATCCTGAGAGTGAACACCGAGATCACCAAGGCCCCCCTGAGCGCCTCTATG
ATCAAGAGATACGACGAGCACCACCAGGACCTGACCCTGCTGAAAGCTCTCGTGCGGCAGCAGCTGCCTG
AGAAGTACAAAGAGATTTTCTTCGACCAGAGCAAGAACGGCTACGCCGGCTACATTGACGGCGGAGCCAG
CCAGGAAGAGTTCTACAAGTTCATCAAGCCCATCCTGGAAAAGATGGACGGCACCGAGGAACTGCTCGTG
AAGCTGAACAGAGAGGACCTGCTGCGGAAGCAGCGGACCTTCGACAACGGCAGCATCCCCCACCAGATCC
ACCTGGGAGAGCTGCACGCCATTCTGCGGCGGCAGGAAGATTTTTACCCATTCCTGAAGGACAACCGGGA
AAAGATCGAGAAGATCCTGACCTTCCGCATCCCCTACTACGTGGGCCCTCTGGCCAGGGGAAACAGCAGA
TTCGCCTGGATGACCAGAAAGAGCGAGGAAACCATCACCCCCTGGAACTTCGAGGAAGTGGTGGACAAGG
GCGCTTCCGCCCAGAGCTTCATCGAGCGGATGACCAACTTCGATAAGAACCTGCCCAACGAGAAGGTGCT
GCCCAAGCACAGCCTGCTGTACGAGTACTTCACCGTGTATAACGAGCTGACCAAAGTGAAATACGTGACC
GAGGGAATGAGAAAGCCCGCCTTCCTGAGCGGCGAGCAGAAAAAGGCCATCGTGGACCTGCTGTTCAAGA
CCAACCGGAAAGTGACCGTGAAGCAGCTGAAAGAGGACTACTTCAAGAAAATCGAGTGCTTCGACTCCGT
GGAAATCTCCGGCGTGGAAGATCGGTTCAACGCCTCCCTGGGCACATACCACGATCTGCTGAAAATTATC
AAGGACAAGGACTTCCTGGACAATGAGGAAAACGAGGACATTCTGGAAGATATCGTGCTGACCCTGACAC
TGTTTGAGGACAGAGAGATGATCGAGGAACGGCTGAAAACCTATGCCCACCTGTTCGACGACAAAGTGAT
GAAGCAGCTGAAGCGGCGGAGATACACCGGCTGGGGCAGGCTGAGCCGGAAGCTGATCAACGGCATCCGG
GACAAGCAGTCCGGCAAGACAATCCTGGATTTCCTGAAGTCCGACGGCTTCGCCAACAGAAACTTCATGC
AGCTGATCCACGACGACAGCCTGACCTTTAAAGAGGACATCCAGAAAGCCCAGGTGTCCGGCCAGGGCGA
TAGCCTGCACGAGCACATTGCCAATCTGGCCGGCAGCCCCGCCATTAAGAAGGGCATCCTGCAGACAGTG
AAGGTGGTGGACGAGCTCGTGAAAGTGATGGGCCGGCACAAGCCCGAGAACATCGTGATCGAAATGGCCA
GAGAGAACCAGACCACCCAGAAGGGACAGAAGAACAGCCGCGAGAGAATGAAGCGGATCGAAGAGGGCAT
CAAAGAGCTGGGCAGCCAGATCCTGAAAGAACACCCCGTGGAAAACACCCAGCTGCAGAACGAGAAGCTG
TACCTGTACTACCTGCAGAATGGGCGGGATATGTACGTGGACCAGGAACTGGACATCAACCGGCTGTCCG
ACTACGATGTGGACCATATCGTGCCTCAGAGCTTTCTGAAGGACGACTCCATCGACAACAAGGTGCTGAC
CAGAAGCGACAAGAACCGGGGCAAGAGCGACAACGTGCCCTCCGAAGAGGTCGTGAAGAAGATGAAGAAC
TACTGGCGGCAGCTGCTGAACGCCAAGCTGATTACCCAGAGAAAGTTCGACAATCTGACCAAGGCCGAGA
GAGGCGGCCTGAGCGAACTGGATAAGGCCGGCTTCATCAAGAGACAGCTGGTGGAAACCCGGCAGATCAC
AAAGCACGTGGCACAGATCCTGGACTCCCGGATGAACACTAAGTACGACGAGAATGACAAGCTGATCCGG
GAAGTGAAAGTGATCACCCTGAAGTCCAAGCTGGTGTCCGATTTCCGGAAGGATTTCCAGTTTTACAAAG
TGCGCGAGATCAACAACTACCACCACGCCCACGACGCCTACCTGAACGCCGTCGTGGGAACCGCCCTGAT
CAAAAAGTACCCTAAGCTGGAAAGCGAGTTCGTGTACGGCGACTACAAGGTGTACGACGTGCGGAAGATG
ATCGCCAAGAGCGAGCAGGAAATCGGCAAGGCTACCGCCAAGTACTTCTTCTACAGCAACATCATGAACT
TTTTCAAGACCGAGATTACCCTGGCCAACGGCGAGATCCGGAAGCGGCCTCTGATCGAGACAAACGGCGA
AACCGGGGAGATCGTGTGGGATAAGGGCCGGGATTTTGCCACCGTGCGGAAAGTGCTGAGCATGCCCCAA
GTGAATATCGTGAAAAAGACCGAGGTGCAGACAGGCGGCTTCAGCAAAGAGTCTATCCTGCCCAAGAGGA
ACAGCGATAAGCTGATCGCCAGAAAGAAGGACTGGGACCCTAAGAAGTACGGCGGCTTCGACAGCCCCAC
CGTGGCCTATTCTGTGCTGGTGGTGGCCAAAGTGGAAAAGGGCAAGTCCAAGAAACTGAAGAGTGTGAAA
GAGCTGCTGGGGATCACCATCATGGAAAGAAGCAGCTTCGAGAAGAATCCCATCGACTTTCTGGAAGCCA
AGGGCTACAAAGAAGTGAAAAAGGACCTGATCATCAAGCTGCCTAAGTACTCCCTGTTCGAGCTGGAAAA
CGGCCGGAAGAGAATGCTGGCCTCTGCCGGCGAACTGCAGAAGGGAAACGAACTGGCCCTGCCCTCCAAA
TATGTGAACTTCCTGTACCTGGCCAGCCACTATGAGAAGCTGAAGGGCTCCCCCGAGGATAATGAGCAGA
AACAGCTGTTTGTGGAACAGCACAAGCACTACCTGGACGAGATCATCGAGCAGATCAGCGAGTTCTCCAA
GAGAGTGATCCTGGCCGACGCTAATCTGGACAAAGTGCTGTCCGCCTACAACAAGCACCGGGATAAGCCC
ATCAGAGAGCAGGCCGAGAATATCATCCACCTGTTTACCCTGACCAATCTGGGAGCCCCTGCCGCCTTCA
AGTACTTTGACACCACCATCGACCGGAAGAGGTACACCAGCACCAAAGAGGTGCTGGACGCCACCCTGAT
CCACCAGAGCATCACCGGCCTGTACGAGACACGGATCGACCTGTCTCAGCTGGGAGGCGACAAGCGTCCT
GCTGCTACTAAGAAAGCTGGTCAAGCTAAGAAAAAGAAAGCTAGCGGCAGCGGCGCCACCAACTTCAGCC
TGCTGAAGCAGGCCGGCGACGTGGAGGAGAACCCCGGCCCCATGACCGAGTACAAGCCCACGGTGCGCCT
CGCCACCCGCGACGACGTCCCCAGGGCCGTACGCACCCTCGCCGCCGCGTTCGCCGACTACCCCGCCACG
CGCCACACCGTCGATCCGGACCGCCACATCGAGCGGGTCACCGAGCTGCAAGAACTCTTCCTCACGCGCG
TCGGGCTCGACATCGGCAAGGTGTGGGTCGCGGACGACGGCGCCGCGGTGGCGGTCTGGACCACGCCGGA
GAGCGTCGAAGCGGGGGCGGTGTTCGCCGAGATCGGCCCGCGCATGGCCGAGTTGAGCGGTTCCCGGCTG
GCCGCGCAGCAACAGATGGAAGGCCTCCTGGCGCCGCACCGGCCCAAGGAGCCCGCGTGGTTCCTGGCCA
CCGTCGGAGTCTCGCCCGACCACCAGGGCAAGGGTCTGGGCAGCGCCGTCGTGCTCCCCGGAGTGGAGGC
GGCCGAGCGCGCCGGGGTGCCCGCCTTCCTGGAGACCTCCGCGCCCCGCAACCTCCCCTTCTACGAGCGG
CTCGGCTTCACCGTCACCGCCGACGTCGAGGTGCCCGAAGGACCGCGCACCTGGTGCATGACCCGCAAGC
CCGGTGCCTGAACGCGTTAAGTCGACAATCAACCTCTGGATTACAAAATTTGTGAAAGATTGACTGGTAT
TCTTAACTATGTTGCTCCTTTTACGCTATGTGGATACGCTGCTTTAATGCCTTTGTATCATGCTATTGCT
TCCCGTATGGCTTTCATTTTCTCCTCCTTGTATAAATCCTGGTTGCTGTCTCTTTATGAGGAGTTGTGGC
CCGTTGTCAGGCAACGTGGCGTGGTGTGCACTGTGTTTGCTGACGCAACCCCCACTGGTTGGGGCATTGC
CACCACCTGTCAGCTCCTTTCCGGGACTTTCGCTTTCCCCCTCCCTATTGCCACGGCGGAACTCATCGCC
GCCTGCCTTGCCCGCTGCTGGACAGGGGCTCGGCTGTTGGGCACTGACAATTCCGTGGTGTTGTCGGGGA
AATCATCGTCCTTTCCTTGGCTGCTCGCCTGTGTTGCCACCTGGATTCTGCGCGGGACGTCCTTCTGCTA
CGTCCCTTCGGCCCTCAATCCAGCGGACCTTCCTTCCCGCGGCCTGCTGCCGGCTCTGCGGCCTCTTCCG
CGTCTTCGCCTTCGCCCTCAGACGAGTCGGATCTCCCTTTGGGCCGCCTCCCCGCGTCGACTTTAAGACC
AATGACTTACAAGGCAGCTGTAGATCTTAGCCACTTTTTAAAAGAAAAGGGGGGACTGGAAGGGCTAATT
CACTCCCAACGAAGACAAGATCTGCTTTTTGCTTGTACTGGGTCTCTCTGGTTAGACCAGATCTGAGCCT
GGGAGCTCTCTGGCTAACTAGGGAACCCACTGCTTAAGCCTCAATAAAGCTTGCCTTGAGTGCTTCAAGT
AGTGTGTGCCCGTCTGTTGTGTGACTCTGGTAACTAGAGATCCCTCAGACCCTTTTAGTCAGTGTGGAAA
ATCTCTAGCAGTACGTATAGTAGTTCATGTCATCTTATTATTCAGTATTTATAACTTGCAAAGAAATGAA
TATCAGAGAGTGAGAGGAACTTGTTTATTGCAGCTTATAATGGTTACAAATAAAGCAATAGCATCACAAA
TTTCACAAATAAAGCATTTTTTTCACTGCATTCTAGTTGTGGTTTGTCCAAACTCATCAATGTATCTTAT
CATGTCTGGCTCTAGCTATCCCGCCCCTAACTCCGCCCATCCCGCCCCTAACTCCGCCCAGTTCCGCCCA
TTCTCCGCCCCATGGCTGACTAATTTTTTTTATTTATGCAGAGGCCGAGGCCGCCTCGGCCTCTGAGCTA
TTCCAGAAGTAGTGAGGAGGCTTTTTTGGAGGCCTAGGGACGTACCCAATTCGCCCTATAGTGAGTCGTA
TTACGCGCGCTCACTGGCCGTCGTTTTACAACGTCGTGACTGGGAAAACCCTGGCGTTACCCAACTTAAT
CGCCTTGCAGCACATCCCCCTTTCGCCAGCTGGCGTAATAGCGAAGAGGCCCGCACCGATCGCCCTTCCC
AACAGTTGCGCAGCCTGAATGGCGAATGGG
[124 nt withheld, positions 8921-9044]
C
[91 nt withheld, positions 9046-9136]
A
[49 nt withheld, positions 9138-9186]
CCTTTGACGTTGGAGTCCACGTTCTTT
[37 nt withheld, positions 9214-9250]
ACCCTATCTCGGTCTATTCTTTTGATTTATAAGGGATTTTGCCGATTTCGGCCTATTGGTTAAAAAATGA
GCTGATTTAACAAAAATTTAACGCGAATTTTAACAAAATATTAACGCTTACAATTTAGGTGGCACTTTTC
GGGGAAATGTGCGCGGAACCCCTATTTGTTTATTTTTCTAAATACATTCAAATATGTATCCGCTCATGAG
ACAATAACCCTGATAAATGCTTCAATAATATTGAAAAAGGAAGAGTATGAGTATTCAACATTTCCGTGTC
GCCCTTATTCCCTTTTTTGCGGCATTTTGCCTTCCTGTTTTTGCTCACCCAGAAACGCTGGTGAAAGTAA
AAGATGCTGAAGATCAGTTGGGTGCACGAGTGGGTTACATCGAACTGGATCTCAACAGCGGTAAGATCCT
TGAGAGTTTTCGCCCCGAAGAACGTTTTCCAATGATGAGCACTTTTAAAGTTCTGCTATGTGGCGCGGTA
TTATCCCGTATTGACGCCGGGCAAGAGCAACTCGGTCGCCGCATACACTATTCTCAGAATGACTTGGTTG
AGTACTCACCAGTCACAGAAAAGCATCTTACGGATGGCATGACAGTAAGAGAATTATGCAGTGCTGCCAT
AACCATGAGTGATAACACTGCGGCCAACTTACTTCTGACAACGATCGGAGGACCGAAGGAGCTAACCGCT
TTTTTGCACAACATGGGGGATCATGTAACTCGCCTTGATCGTTGGGAACCGGAGCTGAATGAAGCCATAC
CAAACGACGAGCGTGACACCACGATGCCTGTAGCAATGGCAACAACGTTGCGCAAACTATTAACTGGCGA
ACTACTTACTCTAGCTTCCCGGCAACAATTAATAGACTGGATGGAGGCGGATAAAGTTGCAGGACCACTT
CTGCGCTCGGCCCTTCCGGCTGGCTGGTTTATTGCTGATAAATCTGGAGCCGGTGAGCGTGGGTCTCGCG
GTATCATTGCAGCACTGGGGCCAGATGGTAAGCCCTCCCGTATCGTAGTTATCTACACGACGGGGAGTCA
GGCAACTATGGATGAACGAAATAGACAGATCGCTGAGATAGGTGCCTCACTGATTAAGCATTGGTAACTG
TCAGACCAAGTTTACTCATATATACTTTAGATTGATTTAAAACTTCATTTTTAATTTAAAAGGATCTAGG
TGAAGATCCTTTTTGATAATCTCATGACCAAAATCCCTTAACGTGAGTTTTCGTTCCACTGAGCGTCAGA
CCCCGTAGAAAAGATCAAAGGATCTTCTTGAGATCCTTTTTTTCTGCGCGTAATCTGCTGCTTGCAAACA
AAAAAACCACCGCTACCAGCGGTGGTTTGTTTGCCGGATCAAGAGCTACCAACTCTTTTTCCGAAGGTAA
CTGGCTTCAGCAGAGCGCAGATACCAAATACTGTTCTTCTAGTGTAGCCGTAGTTAGGCCACCACTTCAA
GAACTCTGTAGCACCGCCTACATACCTCGCTCTGCTAATCCTGTTACCAGTGGCTGCTGCCAGTGGCGAT
AAGTCGTGTCTTACCGGGTTGGACTCAAGACGATAGTTACCGGATAAGGCGCAGCGGTCGGGCTGAACGG
GGGGTTCGTGCACACAGCCCAGCTTGGAGCGAACGACCTACACCGAACTGAGATACCTACAGCGTGAGCT
ATGAGAAAGCGCCACGCTTCCCGAAGGGAGAAAGGCGGACAGGTATCCGGTAAGCGGCAGGGTCGGAACA
GGAGAGCGCACGAGGGAGCTTCCAGGGGGAAACGCCTGGTATCTTTATAGTCCTGTCGGGTTTCGCCACC
TCTGACTTGAGCGTCGATTTTTGTGATGCTCGTCAGGGGGGCGGAGCCTATGGAAAAACGCCAGCAACGC
GGCCTTTTTACGGTTCCTGGCCTTTTGCTGGCCTTTTGCTCACATGTTCTTTCCTGCGTTATCCCCTGAT
TCTGTGGATAACCGTATTACCGCCTTTGAGTGAGCTGATACCGCTCGCCGCAGCCGAACGACCGAGCGCA
GCGAGTCAGTGAGCGAGGAAGCGGAAGAGCGCCCAATACGCAAACCGCCTCTCCCCGCGCGTTGGCCGAT
TCATTAATGCAGCTGGCACGACAGGTTTCCCGACTGGAAAGCGGGCAGTGAGCGCAACGCAATTAATGTG
AGTTAGCTCACTCATTAGGCACCCCAGGCTTTACACTTTATGCTTCCGGCTCGTATGTTGTGTGGAATTG
TGAGCGGATAACAATTTCACACAGGAAACAGCTATGACCATGATTACGCCAAGCGCGCAATTAACCCTCA
CTAAAGGGAACAAAAGCTGGAGCTGCAAGC
Features (pLannotate 1.2.2; 29 found; start..end, strand, type, name):
      5..231     +  promoter       RSV promoter: Rous sarcoma virus enhancer/promoter
    232..412     +  LTR            5' LTR (truncated): truncated 5' long terminal repeat (LTR) from HIV-1
    459..584     +  misc_feature   HIV-1 Ψ: packaging signal of human immunodeficiency virus type 1
    568..931     +  CDS            HIV-1 gag (fragment): gag protein from human immunodeficiency virus 1; gag
   1077..1310    +  misc_feature   RRE: The Rev response element (RRE) of HIV-1 allows for Rev-dependent mRNA export from the nucleus to the cytoplasm.
   1687..1713    +  CDS            Rev (fragment): human immunodeficiency virus 1 (HIV-1) Rev protein; rev; enhances nuclear export of unspliced and incompletely spliced viral mRNAs
   1717..1957    +  promoter       U6 promoter: RNA polymerase III promoter for human U6 snRNA
   1987..2062    +  misc_RNA       gRNA scaffold: guide RNA scaffold for the Streptococcus pyogenes CRISPR/Cas9 system
   2110..2227    +  misc_feature   cPPT/CTS: central polypurine tract and central termination sequence of HIV-1
   2296..2507    +  promoter       EF-1α core promoter: core promoter for human elongation factor EF-1α
   2611..4212    +  CDS            Cas9(N): N-terminal portion of Streptococcus pyogenes Cas9 (Zetsche et al., 2015)
   4213..6711    +  CDS            Cas9(C): C-terminal portion of Streptococcus pyogenes Cas9 (Zetsche et al., 2015)
   6832..7431    +  CDS            PuroR (fragment): puromycin N-acetyltransferase; pac from Streptomyces; confers resistance to puromycin
   7447..8035    +  misc_feature   WPRE: woodchuck hepatitis virus posttranscriptional regulatory element
   8086..8105    +  misc_feature   cPPT/CTS (fragment): central polypurine tract and central termination sequence of HIV-1
   8107..8340    +  LTR            3' LTR (ΔU3): self-inactivating 3' long terminal repeat (LTR) from HIV-1
   8418..8539    +  polyA_signal   SV40 poly(A) signal: SV40 polyadenylation signal
   8579..8714    +  rep_origin     SV40 ori: SV40 origin of replication
   8735..8753    -  promoter       T7 promoter: promoter for bacteriophage T7 RNA polymerase
   8761..8916    +  CDS            lacZα (fragment): LacZα fragment of β-galactosidase; lacZ fragment
   8921..9349    +  rep_origin     f1 ori (sequence partly withheld): f1 bacteriophage origin of replication; arrow indicates direction of (+) strand synthesis
   9402..9506    +  promoter       AmpR promoter: bla
   9507..10367   +  CDS            AmpR: β-lactamase; bla; confers resistance to ampicillin, carbenicillin, and related antibiotics
  10538..11126   +  rep_origin     ori: high-copy-number ColE1/pMB1/pBR322/pUC origin of replication
  11309..11401   +  CDS            lacI (fragment): lac repressor; lacI; The lac repressor binds to the lac operator to inhibit transcription in E. coli. This inhibition can be relieved by adding lactose or isopropyl-β-D-thiogalactopyranoside (IPTG).
  11414..11435   +  protein_bind   CAP binding site: CAP binding activates transcription in the presence of cAMP. E. coli catabolite activator protein
  11450..11480   +  promoter       lac promoter: promoter for the E. coli lac operon
  11484..11506   +  protein_bind   lac operator (fragment): The lac repressor binds to the lac operator to inhibit transcription in E. coli. This inhibition can be relieved by adding lactose or isopropyl-β-D-thiogalactopyranoside (IPTG). lac repressor encoded by lacI
  11549..11567   +  promoter       T3 promoter: promoter for bacteriophage T3 RNA polymerase
