[The description below was written by a language model from this plasmid's Addgene catalogue record and pLannotate feature annotations shown in this document.]
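Description:
CRISPR_TRBC is an all-in-one lentiviral CRISPR plasmid built on the pXPR_001 (lentiCRISPRv1) backbone. It delivers both Streptococcus pyogenes Cas9 and a single guide RNA directed against the human T cell receptor beta constant locus (TRBC). It is propagated in E. coli through a high-copy ColE1/pUC-type origin with ampicillin selection (AmpR). The backbone also carries an f1 origin, an SV40 origin, and remnants of lac and phage-promoter cloning elements. The viral portion has a third-generation, self-inactivating layout. An RSV promoter fused to a truncated HIV-1 5' LTR drives genomic RNA production in packaging cells, followed by the Ψ packaging signal with a gag fragment, the RRE for Rev-dependent nuclear export, a cPPT/CTS, a WPRE to boost transcript expression, and a ΔU3 3' LTR that inactivates LTR promoter activity after integration.

Two expression units sit between the LTRs. A human U6 RNA polymerase III promoter transcribes the TRBC-targeting spacer, which was cloned via BsmBI sites, fused to the Cas9 gRNA scaffold. Downstream, an EF-1α core promoter drives Cas9, which the annotation software splits into contiguous N- and C-terminal segments that together form one continuous coding region. The puromycin N-acetyltransferase gene follows Cas9, with no separate promoter annotated. This suggests co-expression from the same transcript, although the linking element is not annotated in the feature table. Puromycin therefore allows selection of transduced mammalian cells.

The stated purpose is expression of a gRNA targeting the TCRβ constant locus. This would be expected to disrupt endogenous TCRβ chain expression in human cells, in line with the associated work on identifying antigens for HLA-restricted T cell receptors. The record does not detail the specific cell types or experimental design.
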