Addgene plasmid #164994: CRISPR_TRBC
Purpose: Expression of gRNA targeting TCRbeta constant locus
Depositing lab: Matthew Meyerson. Depositing organization: Dana-Farber Cancer Institute. Publication: Antigen identification for HLA class I- and HLA class II-restricted T cell receptors using cytokine-capturing antigen-presenting cells. Lee MN, Meyerson M. Sci Immunol. 2021 Jan 22;6(55). pii: 6/55/eabf4001. doi: 10.1126/sciimmunol.abf4001. PubMed 33483338.
Backbone
  Vector backbone: pXPR_001 (lentiCRISPRv1, Addgene #49535)
  Vector type: Mammalian Expression, Lentiviral, CRISPR
  Selectable markers: Puromycin
Growth in bacteria
  Bacterial resistance: Ampicillin, 100 μg/mL
  Growth temperature: 37°C
  Growth strain: NEB Stable
  Copy number: Unknown
Gene/Insert
  Gene/Insert name: gRNA against TRBC
  gRNA/shRNA sequence: CGTAGAACTGGACTTGACAG
  Species: H. sapiens (human)
  Cloning method: Restriction Enzyme; 5′ cloning site BsmBI (unknown if destroyed); 3′ cloning site BsmBI (unknown if destroyed)
  Sequencing primers: 5′ U6-F
Terms and licenses: Academic/Nonprofit Terms; Industry Terms: Not Available to Industry
How to cite: CRISPR_TRBC was a gift from Matthew Meyerson (Addgene plasmid # 164994 ; http://n2t.net/addgene:164994 ; RRID:Addgene_164994)
