>Addgene plasmid #164994 | CRISPR_TRBC | depositor partial sequence | sequence record 320486 | U6-F primer
AATTAGAATTAATTTGACTGTAAACACAAAGATATTAGTACAAAATACGTGACGTAGAAAGTAATAATTT
CTTGGGTAGTTTGCAGTTTTAAAATTATGTTTTAAAATGGACTATCATATGCTTACCGTAACTTGAAAGT
ATTTCGATTTCTTGGCTTTATATATCTTGTGGAAAGGACGAAACACCGCGTAGAACTGGACTTGACAGGT
TTTAGAGCTAGAAATAGCAAGTTAAAATAAGGCTAGTCCGTTATCAACTTGAAAAAGTGGCACCGAGTCG
GTGCTTTTTTGAATTCTAGATCTTGAGACAAATGGCAGTATTCATCCACAATTTTAAAAGAAAAGGGGGG
ATTGGGGGGTACAGTGCAGGGGAAAGAATAGTAGACATAATAGCAACAGACATACAAACTAAAGAATTAC
AAAAACAAATTACAAAAATTCAAAATTTTCGGGTTTATTACAGGGACAGCAGAGATCCACTTTGGCGCCG
GCTCGAGTGGCTCCGGTGCCCGTCAGTGGGCAGAGCGCACATCGCCCACAGTCCC
